>Addgene plasmid #51323 | 4IGZ | depositor partial sequence | sequence record 78225 | Insert sequence
CTGCCAGCAAAAGCCGTTTACGATTTCAAAGCCCAGACCTCCAAAGAACTGTCCTTTAAAAAAGGTGATA
CCGTTTACATTCTGCGTAAAATTGATCAGAACTGGTATGAAGGTGAACATCATGGTCGTGTTGGTATCTT
CCCGATTTCCTACGTCGAAAAACTGACC
