>Addgene plasmid #51323 | 4IGZ | addgene partial sequence | sequence record 79952 | M13_pUC_rev
CGAGCACTTCACCAACAAGGACCATAGATTATGAAAATCGAAGAACACCATCACCATCACCATTCCAGCG
GTCGTGAAAATCTGTACTTCCAAGGTGGCGCGGCCCAGCCGGCCATGGCCCAGGGCGCGCTGCTGCCAGC
AAAAGCCGTTTACGATTTCAAAGCCCAGACCTCCAAAGAACTGTCCTTTAAAAAAGGTGATACCGTTTAC
ATTCTGCGTAAAATTGATCAGAACTGGTATGAAGGTGAACATCATGGTCGTGTTGGTATCTTCCCGATTT
CCTACGTCGAAAAACTGACCGGATCCGCGGCCGCACTGCGCACCGGCGAAGCGTATCTGCGCTATGTGGA
TGCGGCCGCATA
[142 nt withheld, positions 363-504]
C
[98 nt withheld, positions 506-603]
AGTTTGTACTGGTGACGAAACTCAGTGTCTAGCTAGAGTGGC
[149 nt withheld, positions 646-794]
T
[41 nt withheld, positions 796-836]
T
[40 nt withheld, positions 838-877]
