[The description below was written by a language model from this plasmid's Addgene catalogue record.]
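Description:
4IGZ is a bacterial expression plasmid built on the pHH0239 backbone and carrying a truncated fragment of human SORBS2 (sorbin and SH3 domain-containing protein 2, also known as ARGBP2). It is maintained in E. coli as a high-copy plasmid under ampicillin selection. The record does not name the origin of replication, and no feature table is available to confirm other backbone elements.

The insert was introduced by ligation-independent cloning and sits downstream of a T7 promoter. Expression therefore depends on T7 RNA polymerase, which is normally supplied by a suitable expression host such as a DE3 lysogen rather than by the cloning strain used for propagation. The use of a T7 terminator sequencing primer suggests that a T7 terminator flanks the 3′ side of the cassette. An N-terminal His tag is fused to the insert, which allows the recombinant protein to be purified by immobilised metal affinity chromatography. The record states that the SORBS2 sequence is a truncation, but it refers to comments that are not included here, so the exact residue boundaries and the domain(s) retained are not given.

The plasmid name has the format of a Protein Data Bank accession code. Together with the truncated, His-tagged, T7-driven design, this suggests a construct made to produce a defined SORBS2 fragment for structural or biophysical work, although the record does not state this purpose. In practice it would serve to overexpress and purify the recombinant human SORBS2 fragment in bacteria.
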