Addgene plasmid #51323: 4IGZ
Depositing lab: Cheryl Arrowsmith. Depositing organization: University of Toronto.
Backbone
  Vector backbone: pHH0239
  Vector type: Bacterial Expression
Growth in bacteria
  Bacterial resistance: Ampicillin, 100 μg/mL
  Growth temperature: 37°C
  Growth strain: DH5alpha
  Copy number: High Copy
Gene/Insert
  Gene/Insert name: 4IGZ (alt name: SORBS2)
  Species: H. sapiens (human)
  Mutation: Truncation: See Comments
  Entrez Gene: SORBS2 (a.k.a. ARGBP2, PRO0618)
  Promoter: T7
  Tag / fusion protein: His (N terminal on insert)
  Cloning method: Ligation Independent Cloning
  Sequencing primers: 5′ T7; 3′ T7-term
Terms and licenses: Academic/Nonprofit Terms; Industry Terms
How to cite: 4IGZ was a gift from Cheryl Arrowsmith (Addgene plasmid # 51323 ; http://n2t.net/addgene:51323 ; RRID:Addgene_51323)
